Addgene plasmid #48073: pICH82113
Purpose: (Empty Backbone)
Depositing lab: Sylvestre Marillonnet. Depositing organization: Leibniz Institute of Plant Biochemistry (IPB). Publication: A modular cloning system for standardized assembly of multigene constructs. Weber E, Engler C, Gruetzner R, Werner S, Marillonnet S. PLoS One. 2011 Feb 18;6(2):e16765. doi: 10.1371/journal.pone.0016765. PubMed 21364738.
Backbone
  Vector backbone: backbone with three ori derived from pUC19, pBeloBac11 and the Ri plasmid from A.rhizogens A5
  Backbone manufacturer: self-made
  Backbone size (bp): 11262
  Vector type: Unspecified
  Selectable markers: LacZ alpha
Growth in bacteria
  Bacterial resistance: Kanamycin, 50 μg/mL
  Growth temperature: 37°C
  Growth strain: DH10B
  Copy number: High Copy
Gene/Insert
  Gene/Insert name: None
Terms and licenses: Academic/Nonprofit Terms; Industry Terms: Not Available to Industry
Depositor comments: High copy before cloning, low copy after cloning
How to cite: pICH82113 was a gift from Sylvestre Marillonnet (Addgene plasmid # 48073 ; http://n2t.net/addgene:48073 ; RRID:Addgene_48073)
