[The description below was written by a language model from this plasmid's Addgene catalogue record and pLannotate feature annotations shown in this document.]
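Description:
pICH82113 is an empty destination backbone from a modular cloning (MoClo) system for standardized assembly of multigene constructs. It is a self-made binary-type vector for Agrobacterium-mediated work, carrying nopaline C58 T-DNA left and right border repeats and three replication systems derived from pUC19, pBeloBAC11 and an Agrobacterium rhizogenes Ri plasmid. The catalogue lists the backbone as 11,262 bp, while the annotated full sequence is 12,848 nt; the record does not explain the difference, though it may reflect the replaceable cloning cassette. Selection in bacteria is by kanamycin, through an aphA-3 aminoglycoside phosphotransferase gene driven by the bla (AmpR) promoter.

The part of the plasmid outside the T-DNA holds the pRi replicator region, which supports maintenance in Agrobacterium. It also holds the kanamycin marker and the F-plasmid module of ori2, repE, incC and the sopA/sopB/sopC partitioning system, which gives stable, single- or low-copy replication suited to large inserts in E. coli. Between the left and right borders, on the circular map, sits a cassette containing the high-copy pUC origin together with a lac promoter/operator, a pUC18/19 multiple cloning site and a lacZα fragment.

This arrangement fits the depositor's comment that the plasmid is high copy before cloning and low copy after. Replacing the cassette with assembled DNA would remove both the pUC origin and lacZα, leaving replication to the F and Ri origins and allowing blue/white screening for recombinants. The record does not specify the restriction sites or fusion overhangs used for assembly, and no insert or plant selectable marker is listed.
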