Features (pLannotate 1.2.2; 21 found; start..end, strand, type, name):
     26..50      +  misc_feature   RB T-DNA repeat: right border repeat from nopaline C58 T-DNA
    138..4744    +  misc_feature   pRi replicator region: replicator region from Agrobacterium plasmid pRiA 4b
   4751..4855    +  promoter       AmpR promoter: bla
   4856..5650    +  CDS            KanR: aminoglycoside phosphotransferase; aphA-3; confers resistance to kanamycin
   5654..5998    +  CDS            resD (fragment): REDF_ECOLI - Also known as D. Protein inferred from homology: Swiss-Prot protein existence level 3. Acts as a repressor of transcription and as a site-specific resolvase that cleaves at the RfsF site. From Escherichia coli (strain K12).
   6465..6684    +  rep_origin     ori2: secondary origin of replication for the bacterial F plasmid; also known as oriS
   6775..7527    +  CDS            repE: REPE1_ECOLI - Also known as E, rep. Experimental evidence at protein level: Swiss-Prot protein existence level 1. Replication initiator in the monomeric form, and autogenous repressor in the dimeric form. From Escherichia coli (strain K12).
   7533..7783    +  misc_feature   incC: incC; incompatibility region of the bacterial F plasmid
   8109..9284    +  CDS            sopA: partitioning protein for the bacterial F plasmid; sopA
   9284..10252   +  CDS            sopB: SOPB_ECOLI - Also known as B. Experimental evidence at protein level: Swiss-Prot protein existence level 1. Control of plasmid partitioning; required to recognize the cis-acting. Binds specifically with the DNA segment containing the sopC region. SopB is trans-acting. From Escherichia coli (strain K12).
  10328..10801   +  misc_feature   sopC: sopC; centromere-like partitioning region of the bacterial F plasmid
  10901..11044   +  CDS            yuaZ (fragment): YUAZ_ECO57 - Protein predicted: Swiss-Prot protein existence level 4. From Escherichia coli O157:H7.
  11151..11175   +  misc_feature   LB T-DNA repeat: left border repeat from nopaline C58 T-DNA
  11433..12021   +  rep_origin     ori: high-copy-number ColE1/pMB1/pBR322/pUC origin of replication
  12204..12296   +  CDS            lacI (fragment): lac repressor; lacI; The lac repressor binds to the lac operator to inhibit transcription in E. coli. This inhibition can be relieved by adding lactose or isopropyl-β-D-thiogalactopyranoside (IPTG).
  12309..12330   +  protein_bind   CAP binding site: CAP binding activates transcription in the presence of cAMP. E. coli catabolite activator protein
  12345..12375   +  promoter       lac promoter: promoter for the E. coli lac operon
  12379..12401   +  protein_bind   lac operator (fragment): The lac repressor binds to the lac operator to inhibit transcription in E. coli. This inhibition can be relieved by adding lactose or isopropyl-β-D-thiogalactopyranoside (IPTG). lac repressor encoded by lacI
  12436..12492   -  misc_feature   MCS: pUC18/19 multiple cloning site
  12489..12646   +  CDS            lacZα (fragment): LacZα fragment of β-galactosidase; lacZ fragment
  12652..12751   -  misc_feature   bom (fragment): basis of mobility region from pBR322
>Addgene plasmid #48073 | pICH82113 | depositor full sequence | sequence record 69073 | Full Sequence
GTGATCCGTTTAAACTATCAGTGTTTGACAGGATATATTGGCGGGTAAACCTAAGAGAAAAGAGCGTTTA
TTAGAATAATCGGATATTTAAAAGGGCGTGAAAAGGTTTATCCGTTCGTCCATTTGTATGTGCCAGCCGC
AAGGGTGACTTCGCCTATATTGGACGACGGCGCGCAGAGGGCGACCTCTTTTTGGGTTACGATTGTAGGA
TTATCACTAAAACAATACATGAACATATTCAAATGGCAATCTCTCTAAGGCATTGGAAATAAATACAAAT
AACAGTTGGGTGGAGTTTTTCGACCTGAGGGCGTTAACCTTCTGTTAACCTAAAAGCTCTTGCCCAAACA
GCAGAATCGGCGCTAATTGCCAGCGGCGGAACTTTTCCAGTTTCGCGAAAAATATCGCCACTGGCAAGGA
ATGGGTTTGAGATGGCGAAGTCTGTCCTAAAAGCAGCGCCTGTAGTTGTAGGGTTGACGGCCTTGATGGA
GCGTCATGCCGATGCCCTCTCGAGCCAACTTCAAGCACATCATCTTAAGGTTTTCCCGCCGCATTCCGAG
AAGGGCATTCGAACATTCGGGCCATCGGAGGCGTCCAAGCTGCTCGGCGTTGGCGAGTCATATTTACGGC
AGACCGCGTCTGAGATGCCAGAGTTGAATGTTAGCATGAGCCCGGGTGGCAGGCGAATGTTCTCAATTGA
AGATATCCATGTGATTCGGAAGTATATGGATCAGGTCGGCCGCGGGAACCGGCGCTACCTGCCACATCGT
CGAGGCGGCGAGCAGCTTCAGGTTATCTCTGTGATGAATTTCAAAGGTGGGTCGGGTAAGACCACCACCG
CCGCGCATCTGGCGCAGTACCTCGCTATGCGCGGATATCGAGTCTTGGCCATTGATCTCGATCCTCAAGC
GAGCCTTTCTGCACTCTTTGGGAGCCAACCGGAAACGGACGTTGGCCCGAACGAAACGCTCTACGGCGCT
ATAAGGTATGATGATGAGCAGGTGGCAATCGAACGAGTCGTCCGAGGGACTTACATTCCCGACCTCCACC
TGATTCCTGGTAACCTTGAGCTGATGGAGTTTGAACACGATACGCCACGCGCGCTGATGAACCGCAAAGA
GGGCGACACGCTCTTTTATGGTCGCATCAGCCAAGTAATTGAAGATATCGCGGATAACTATGACGTCGTG
GTCATCGACTGCCCTCCCCAGCTTGGGTATCTCACGCTATCCGCATTGACTGCGGCGACGTCCATTCTTG
TCACGGTCCATCCGCAGATGCTGGATGTGATGTCGATGAACCAGTTTCTGGCAATGACATCGAACCTTTT
GCGTGAAATCGAGAATGCTGGCGCCAAGTTCAAGTTTAATTGGATGCGCTATCTGATAACCCGTTTCGAA
CCGAGCGACGGACCACAGAACCAAATGGTAGGTTATCTGCGGTCGATTTTTGGCGAAAATGTCCTCAATT
TTCCGATGCTTAAAACCACCGCGGTTTCGGACGCTGGCCTGACAAACCAGACTCTATTCGAAGTGGAGCG
TGGCCTGTTCACGCGCTCGACCTATGATCGAGCCTTGGAGGCGATGAACGCCGTCAACGACGAGATCGAA
ACACTGATCAAAAAAGCATGGGGTAGGCCCACATGAGCCGGAAGCACATCCTTGGCGTGTCAACTGACGC
CCCTGAAACGTCGCCCGCCGACAATAGGACGGCAAAGAACCGCTCCATGCCGCTCCTCGGCGTAACAAGG
AAGGAGCGCGATCCGGCAACGAAGCTCACAGCGAACATTGGTAACGCACTGCGAGAGCAAAACGATCGTC
TTAGCCGTGCCGAAGAGATCGAGCGGCGACTCGCTGAAGGTCAGGCAGTGATAGAGTTGGATGCCTCGTC
AATAGAACCGTCTTTCGTGCAGGATCGTATGCGAGGGGACATTGACGGGCTCCTTACTTCGATCCGGGAA
CAAGGACAGCAAGTCCCAATCCTTGTGCGACCGCATCCGAGCCAGCCGGGCCGATATCAGGTTGCCTTCG
GCCACCGCCGGCTACGCGCCGTTTCAGAACTCGGACTTCCGGTCAGAGCGGTCGTTCGCGAACTGACGGA
CGAGCAAGTGGTCGTAGCACAGGGTCAGGAAAACAATGAGCGCGAAGATCTTACCTTCATCGAAAAGGCG
CGCTTCGCACATCGCCTGAACAGGCAGTTTTCTCGAGAGATTGTCATCGCCGCGATGTCGATCGACAAGA
GCAATTTGTCCAAGATGCTTCTGCTCGTCGACGCCCTCCCCTCTGAACTGACCGATGCTATTGGTGCCGC
TCCTGGTGTTGGACGGCCGAGTTGGCAACAACTTGCCGAGCTGATTGAGAAAGTTTCTTCACCGGCCGAC
GTGGCTAAATATGCTATGTCGGAGGAAGTTCAAGCGCTGCCATCGGCAGAACGATTCAAGGCGGTGATCG
CTAGTCTGAAGCCCAGTCGGGTTGCGCGTGGACTTCCCGAGGTCATGGCCACCCCAGACGGCACCAGAAT
TGCACAGGTGACGCAGAGCAAGGCCAAACTGGAAATCACGATTGACAGGAAGGCGACGCCCGATTTTGCG
ACCTTCGTGCTCGATCATGTGCCAGCGCTGTATCAAGCGTACCACGCTGAGAACCAACGGAAACGGGGAG
AGTAAACCGCAAAAGAAAAGAGCCCCCTCAACGTCGCCGTCGCGGAAGCCCTTCTGTCTCTCTAGCGCGA
ACAGAATCGCATTTCCTCGAATCCTCGTCAAGAGTTTTTAGCGCCGTTTTGGTGAGCTGATTTCCTTTGC
CTGCTGAAAGGTGAAAGATGATGCAGACAGGAAGTGTAACGACGCCATTCGGGCGGCGGCCAATGACGCT
TGCGCTTGTGCGGCGCCAGACGGCGCTGGCCGATATCAAACAAGGCAAGACAGCGGACAAGTGGAAGGTC
TTTAGAGATGCGTCCGCGGCCATGGAACTACTTGGAATCCAGTCCAACAGTCTTGCCGTCCTTGATGCGC
TATTGAGCTTTCACCCGGAAACGGAGTTGCGTCAGGAGGCACAGCTGATCGTGTTCCCGTCGAATGCTCA
GCTTGCCCTTCGGGCGCATGGGATGGCTGGCGCGACTTTGCGTAGGCACATCGCCATGCTCGTGGAGTCA
GGCTTGATCGTCCGGAAGGATAGCGCCAACGGAAAGCGTTACGCTCGTAAGGATGGCGCTGGTCAGATCG
AGCGCGCGTTTGGCTTCGATTTGTCTCCGCTTCTCGCGCGGTCCGAGGAGCTAGCGATGATGGCACAGCA
GGTGATGGCCGATCGAGCAGCATTCAGGATGGCCAAAGAAAGTCTGACGATTTGCCGACGGGACGTTCGG
AAGCTAATTACGGCAGCTATGGAAGAGGGAGCGGAGGGCGACTGGCAAGCTGTCGAGGAAGTCTATGTGG
AACTTGTGGGTAGAATTCCACGCGCCCCGACGCTTGCTGATGTAGAGTCAATTCTCGAAGAGATGTGGAT
GCTCCAGGAAGAGATAATCAACCGGTTGGAAATTAGAGACAATTCAGAAAATAATAGCACCAATGCTGCC
CAGAGCGAGCAGCACATACAGAATTCAAAACCCGAATCCGTTAATGAACTTGAACCTCGCTCTGAAAAGG
AGCAGGGCGCTAAGCCGAGTGAAATAGACCGGGCAAGGAGCGAGCCGATAAAAGCGTTCCCCCTCGGGAT
GATCCTGAAAGCATGCCCGACCATTGGCAATTATGGGCCGAGCGGTGCGGTTGCTAGCTGGCGTGACCTC
ATGTCGGCTGCGGTGGTGGTTCGGTCTATGCTGGGGGTCAGCCCGTCGGCTTACCAAGACGCGTGTGAGG
CAATGGGACCGGAGAATGCGGCAGCAGCGATGGCGTGCATTTTGGAGCGAGCGAACTTCATCAATTCGCC
CGGGGGCTATCTCCGAGATCTGACACGGCGGAGCGAGCTCGGGAAGTTTTCACTTGGCCCGATGATAATG
GCGCTCTTGAAGGCTAGCGGGCAGGGGACGTTGCGGTTTGGCTAGAATTAGCGAGTATGGAGCAGGATGG
TCTGTGGTCAGCTGACCACAGACCTAATAGGTTGAAAACATGAGCGTTTTTTGGATGATCGACAGACCAT
CCGATTCCCGGAGTACCAAGCGTGCTCTGATGGGAGCGATAACATTACTCAACAAGCACGAAGGCCCCAT
GCCGATCGTTGATCGTGAAGGAGAGCCTGCTCTACATGCGGCGGTATTTTGCCGGCCGAGGCATGTAGTC
GCGGAGCACTGCCTATTTACTGCCCTAGGCACAAACGTTGACTCTTGGATCGAGCTGGCAGACAAAGCAA
TAACCCACACAGAGGACGATTAATGGCTGACGAAGAGATCCAGAATCCGCCGGACGGTACTGCTGCTGCC
GAAGTTGAGCCGGCTGCTCCTAGAGGTAGAAGAGAAAAGAAAGCACCAGCCGAAACAGCCCGCACGGGAT
CGTTCAAATCCGTGAAGCCGAAAACCCGCGGCCTCAGCAACCGAGAAAAACTGGAGAAGATCGGTCAAAT
CGAAGCTCAGGTCGCTGGCGGCGCAACCTTGAAGGACGCCGTTAAGATCGTGGGTATTTCCGTTCAGACC
TATTATCAATGGAAGAGAGCTGCGGTTCAACCTGTCTCACAGAATCCGGCCGTGTCTGTTTCAGTTGACG
ATGAACTCGGCGAGTTCATCCAACTCGAGGAGGAAAATCGGCGGCTCAGAAAGCCGAGTGCGCGGAACCC
CTATTTGTTTATTTTTCTAAATACATTCAAATATGTATCCGCTCATGAGACAATAACCCTGATAAATGCT
TCAATAATATTGAAAAAGGAAGAGTATGGCTAAAATGAGAATATCACCGGAATTGAAAAAACTGATCGAA
AAATACCGCTGCGTAAAAGATACGGAAGGAATGTCTCCTGCTAAGGTATATAAGCTGGTGGGAGAAAATG
AAAACCTATATTTAAAAATGACGGACAGCCGGTATAAAGGGACCACCTATGATGTGGAACGGGAAAAGGA
CATGATGCTATGGCTGGAAGGAAAGCTGCCTGTTCCAAAGGTCCTGCACTTTGAACGGCATGATGGCTGG
AGCAATCTGCTCATGAGTGAGGCCGATGGCGTCCTTTGCTCGGAAGAGTATGAAGATGAACAAAGCCCTG
AAAAGATTATCGAGCTGTATGCGGAGTGCATCAGGCTCTTTCACTCCATCGACATATCGGATTGTCCCTA
TACGAATAGCTTAGACAGCCGCTTAGCCGAATTGGATTACTTACTGAATAACGATCTGGCCGATGTGGAT
TGCGAAAACTGGGAAGAGGACACTCCATTTAAAGATCCGCGCGAGCTGTATGATTTTTTAAAGACGGAAA
AGCCCGAAGAGGAACTTGTCTTTTCCCACGGCGACCTGGGAGACAGCAACATCTTTGTGAAAGATGGCAA
AGTAAGTGGCTTTATTGATCTTGGGAGAAGCGGCAGGGCGGACAAGTGGTATGACATTGCCTTCTGCGTC
CGGTCGCTCAGGGAGGATATCGGGGAAGAACAGTATGTCGAGCTATTTTTTGACTTACTGGGGATCAAGC
CTGATTGGGAGAAAATAAAATATTATATTTTACTGGATGAATTGTTTTAGCTGTTGGAGCGGCGTAACCG
TCGCACAGGAAGGACAGAGAAAGCGCGGATCTGGGAAGTGACGGACAGAACGGTCAGGACCTGGATTGGG
GAGGCGGTTGCCGCCGCTGCTGCTGACGGTGTGACGTTCTCTGTTCCGGTCACACCACATACGTTCCGCC
ATTCCTATGCGATGCACATGCTGTATGCCGGTATACCGCTGAAAGTTCTGCAAAGCCTGATGGGACATAA
GTCCATCAGTTCAACGGAAGTCTACACGAAGGTTTTTGCGCTGGATGTGGCTGCCCGGCTCCGGGTGCAG
TTTGCGATGCCGGAGTCTGATGCGGTTGCGATGCTGAAACAATTATCCTGAGAATAAATGCCTTGGCCTT
TATATGGAAATGTGGAACTGAGTGGATATGCTGTTTTTGTCTGTTAAACAGAGAAGCTGGCTGTTATCCA
CTGAGAAGCGAACGAAACAGTCGGGAAAATCTCCCATTATCGTAGAGATCCGCATTATTAATCTCAGGAG
CCTGTGTAGCGTTTATAGGAAGTAGTGTTCTGTCATGATGCCTGCAAGCGGTAACGAAAACGATTTGAAT
ATGCCTTCAGGAACAATAGAAATCTTCGTGCGGTGTTACGTTGAAGTGGAGCGGATTATGTCAGCAATGG
ACAGAACAACCTAATGAACACAGAACCATGATGTGGTCTGTCCTTTTACAGCCAGTAGTGCTCGCCGCAG
TCGAGCGACAGGGCGAAGCCCTCGAGTGAGCGAGGAAGCACCAGGGAACAGCACTTATATATTCTGCTTA
CACACGATGCCTGAAAAAACTTCCCTTGGGGTTATCCACTTATCCACGGGGATATTTTTATAATTATTTT
TTTTATAGTTTTTAGATCTTCTTTTTTAGAGCGCCTTGTAGGCCTTTATCCATGCTGGTTCTAGAGAAGG
TGTTGTGACAAATTGCCCTTTCAGTGTGACAAATCACCCTCAAATGACAGTCCTGTCTGTGACAAATTGC
CCTTAACCCTGTGACAAATTGCCCTCAGAAGAAGCTGTTTTTTCACAAAGTTATCCCTGCTTATTGACTC
TTTTTTATTTAGTGTGACAATCTAAAAACTTGTCACACTTCACATGGATCTGTCATGGCGGAAACAGCGG
TTATCAATCACAAGAAACGTAAAAATAGCCCGCGAATCGTCCAGTCAAACGACCTCACTGAGGCGGCATA
TAGTCTCTCCCGGGATCAAAAACGTATGCTGTATCTGTTCGTTGACCAGATCAGAAAATCTGATGGCACC
CTACAGGAACATGACGGTATCTGCGAGATCCATGTTGCTAAATATGCTGAAATATTCGGATTGACCTCTG
CGGAAGCCAGTAAGGATATACGGCAGGCATTGAAGAGTTTCGCGGGGAAGGAAGTGGTTTTTTATCGCCC
TGAAGAGGATGCCGGCGATGAAAAAGGCTATGAATCTTTTCCTTGGTTTATCAAACGTGCGCACAGTCCA
TCCAGAGGGCTTTACAGTGTACATATCAACCCATATCTCATTCCCTTCTTTATCGGGTTACAGAACCGGT
TTACGCAGTTTCGGCTTAGTGAAACAAAAGAAATCACCAATCCGTATGCCATGCGTTTATACGAATCCCT
GTGTCAGTATCGTAAGCCGGATGGCTCAGGCATCGTGTCTCTGAAAATCGACTGGATCATAGAGCGTTAC
CAGCTGCCTCAAAGTTACCAGCGTATGCCTGACTTCCGCCGCCGCTTCCTGCAGGTCTGTGTTAATGAGA
TCAACAGCAGAACTCCAATGCGCCTCTCATACATTGAGAAAAAGAAAGGCCGCCAGACGACTCATATCGT
ATTTTCCTTCCGCGATATCACTTCCATGACGACAGGATAGTCTGAGGGTTATCTGTCACAGATTTGAGGG
TGGTTCGTCACATTTGTTCTGACCTACTGAGGGTAATTTGTCACAGTTTTGCTGTTTCCTTCAGCCTGCA
TGGATTTTCTCATACTTTTTGAACTGTAATTTTTAAGGAAGCCAAATTTGAGGGCAGTTTGTCACAGTTG
ATTTCCTTCTCTTTCCCTTCGTCATGTGACCTGATATCGGGGGTTAGTTCGTCATCATTGATGAGGGTTG
ATTATCACAGTTTATTACTCTGAATTGGCTATCCGCGTGTGTACCTCTACCTGGAGTTTTTCCCACGGTG
GATATTTCTTCTTGCGCTGAGCGTAAGAGCTATCTGACAGAACAGTTCTTCTTTGCTTCCTCGCCAGTTC
GCTCGCTATGCTCGGTTACACGGCTGCGGCGAGCGCTAGTGATAATAAGTGACTGAGGTATGTGGTGTTC
TTATCTCCTTTTGTAGTGTTGCTCTTATTTTAAACAACTTTGCGGTTTTTTGATGACTTTGCGATTTTGT
TGTTGCTTTGCAGTAAATTGCAAGATTTAATAAAAAAACGCAAAGCAATGATTAAAGGATGTTCAGAATG
AAACTCATGGAAACACTTAACCAGTGCATAAACGCTGGTCATGAAATGACGAAGGCTATCGCCATTGCAC
AGTTTAATGATGACAGCCCGGAAGCGAGGAAAATAACCCGGCGCTGGAGAATAGGTGAAGCAGCGGATTT
AGTTGGGGTTTCTTCTCAGGCTATCAGAGATGCCGAGAAAGCAGGGCGACTACCGCACCCGGATATGGAA
ATTCGAGGACGGGTTGAGCAACGTGTTGGTTATACAATTGAACAAATTAATCATATGCGTGATGTGTTTG
GTACGCGATTGCGACGTGCTGAGGACGTATTTCCACCGGTGATCGGGGTTGCTGCCCATAAAGGTGGCGT
TTACAAAACCTCAGTTTCTGTTCATCTTGCTCAGGATCTGGCTCTGAAGGGGCTACGTGTTTTGCTCGTG
GAAGGTAACGACCCCCAGGGAACAGCCTCAATGTATCACGGATGGGTACCAGATCTTCATATTCATGCAG
AAGATACTCTCCTGCCTTTCTATCTTGGGGAAAAGGACGATGTCACTTATGCAATAAAGCCCACTTGCTG
GCCGGGGCTTGACATTATTCCTTCCTGTCTGGCTCTGCACCGTATTGAAACTGAGTTAATGGGCAAATTT
GATGAAGGTAAACTGCCCACCGATCCACACCTGATGCTCCGACTGGCCATTGAAACTGTTGCTCATGACT
ATGATGTCATAGTTATTGACAGCGCGCCTAACCTGGGTATCGGCACGATTAATGTCGTATGTGCTGCTGA
TGTGCTGATTGTTCCCACGCCTGCTGAGTTGTTTGACTACACCTCCGCACTGCAGTTTTTCGATATGCTT
CGTGATCTGCTCAAGAACGTTGATCTTAAAGGGTTCGAGCCTGATGTACGTATTTTGCTTACCAAATACA
GCAATAGTAATGGCTCTCAGTCCCCGTGGATGGAGGAGCAAATTCGGGATGCCTGGGGAAGCATGGTTCT
AAAAAATGTTGTACGTGAAACGGATGAAGTTGGTAAAGGTCAGATCCGGATGAGAACTGTTTTTGAACAG
GCCATTGATCAACGCAGTTCAACTGGTGCCTGGAGAAATGCTCTTTCTATTTGGGAACCTGTCTGCAATG
AAATTTTCGATCGTCTGATTAAACCACGCTGGGAGATTAGATAATGAAGCGTGCGCCTGTTATTCCAAAA
CATACGCTCAATACTCAACCGGTTGAAGATACTTCGTTATCGACACCAGCTGCCCCGATGGTGGATTCGT
TAATTGCGCGCGTAGGAGTAATGGCTCGCGGTAATGCCATTACTTTGCCTGTATGTGGTCGGGATGTGAA
GTTTACTCTTGAAGTGCTCCGGGGTGATAGTGTTGAGAAAACCTCTCGGGTATGGTCAGGTAATGAACGT
GACCAGGAGCTGCTTACTGAGGACGCACTGGATGATCTCATCCCTTCTTTTCTACTGACTGGTCAACAGA
CACCGGCGTTCGGTCGAAGAGTATCTGGTGTCATAGAAATTGCCGATGGGAGTCGCCGTCGTAAAGCTGC
TGCACTTACCGAAAGTGATTATCGTGTTCTGGTTGGCGAGCTGGATGATGAGCAGATGGCTGCATTATCC
AGATTGGGTAACGATTATCGCCCAACAAGTGCTTATGAACGTGGTCAGCGTTATGCAAGCCGATTGCAGA
ATGAATTTGCTGGAAATATTTCTGCGCTGGCTGATGCGGAAAATATTTCACGTAAGATTATTACCCGCTG
TATCAACACCGCCAAATTGCCTAAATCAGTTGTTGCTCTTTTTTCTCACCCCGGTGAACTATCTGCCCGG
TCAGGTGATGCACTTCAAAAAGCCTTTACAGATAAAGAGGAATTACTTAAGCAGCAGGCATCTAACCTTC
ATGAGCAGAAAAAAGCTGGGGTGATATTTGAAGCTGAAGAAGTTATCACTCTTTTAACTTCTGTGCTTAA
AACGTCATCTGCATCAAGAACTAGTTTAAGCTCACGACATCAGTTTGCTCCTGGAGCGACAGTATTGTAT
AAGGGCGATAAAATGGTGCTTAACCTGGACAGGTCACGTGTTCCAACTGAGTGTATAGAGAAAATTGAGG
CCATTCTTAAGGAACTTGAAAAGCCAGCACCCTGATGCGACCACGTTTTAGTCTACGTTTATCTGTCTTT
ACTTAATGTCCTTTGTTACAGGCCAGAAAGCATAACTGGCCTGAATATTCTCTCTGGGCCCACTGTTCCA
CTTGTATCGTCGGTCTGATAATCAGACTGGGACCACGGTCCCACTCGTATCGTCGGTCTGATTATTAGTC
TGGGACCACGGTCCCACTCGTATCGTCGGTCTGATTATTAGTCTGGGACCACGGTCCCACTCGTATCGTC
GGTCTGATAATCAGACTGGGACCACGGTCCCACTCGTATCGTCGGTCTGATTATTAGTCTGGGACCATGG
TCCCACTCGTATCGTCGGTCTGATTATTAGTCTGGGACCACGGTCCCACTCGTATCGTCGGTCTGATTAT
TAGTCTGGAACCACGGTCCCACTCGTATCGTCGGTCTGATTATTAGTCTGGGACCACGGTCCCACTCGTA
TCGTCGGTCTGATTATTAGTCTGGGACCACGATCCCACTCGTGTTGTCGGTCTGATTATCGGTCTGGGAC
CACGGTCCCACTTGTATTGTCGATCAGACTATCAGCGTGAGACTACGATTCCATCAATGCCTGTCAAGGG
CAAGTATTGACATGTCGTCGTAACCTGTAGAACGGAGTAACCTCGGTGTGCGGTTGTATGCCTGCTGTGG
ATTGCTGCTGTGTCCTGCTTATCCACAACATTTTGCGCACGGTTATGTGGACAAAATACCTGGTTACCCA
GGCCGTGCCGGCACGTTAACCGGGCTGCATCCGATGCAAGTGTGTCGCTGTCGACCTGCTCGGATCTGTT
GGACCGGACAGTAGTCATGGTTGATGGGCTGCCTGTATCGAGTGGTGATTTTGTGCCGAGCTGCCGGTCG
GGGAGCTGTTGGCTGGCTGGTGGCAGGATATATTGTGGTGTAAACAAATTGACGCTTAGACAACTTAATA
ACACATTGCGGACGTTTTTAATGTACTGGGGTTGAACACTCTGTGAAGACAATGCCTGAGACCTGTCAGA
CCAAGTTTACTCATATATACTTTAGATTGATTTAAAACTTCATTTTTAATTTAAAAGGATCTAGGTGAAG
ATCCTTTTTGATAATCTCATGACCAAAATCCCTTAACGTGAGTTTTCGTTCCACTGAGCGTCAGACCCCG
TAGAAAAGATCAAAGGATCTTCTTGAGATCCTTTTTTTCTGCGCGTAATCTGCTGCTTGCAAACAAAAAA
ACCACCGCTACCAGCGGTGGTTTGTTTGCCGGATCAAGAGCTACCAACTCTTTTTCCGAAGGTAACTGGC
TTCAGCAGAGCGCAGATACCAAATACTGTCCTTCTAGTGTAGCCGTAGTTAGGCCACCACTTCAAGAACT
CTGTAGCACCGCCTACATACCTCGCTCTGCTAATCCTGTTACCAGTGGCTGCTGCCAGTGGCGATAAGTC
GTGTCTTACCGGGTTGGACTCAAGACGATAGTTACCGGATAAGGCGCAGCGGTCGGGCTGAACGGGGGGT
TCGTGCACACAGCCCAGCTTGGAGCGAACGACCTACACCGAACTGAGATACCTACAGCGTGAGCTATGAG
AAAGCGCCACGCTTCCCGAAGGGAGAAAGGCGGACAGGTATCCGGTAAGCGGCAGGGTCGGAACAGGAGA
GCGCACGAGGGAGCTTCCAGGGGGAAACGCCTGGTATCTTTATAGTCCTGTCGGGTTTCGCCACCTCTGA
CTTGAGCGTCGATTTTTGTGATGCTCGTCAGGGGGGCGGAGCCTATGGAAAAACGCCAGCAACGCGGCCT
TTTTACGGTTCCTGGCCTTTTGCTGGCCTTTTGCTCACATGTTCTTTCCTGCGTTATCCCCTGATTCTGT
GGATAACCGTATTACCGCCTTTGAGTGAGCTGATACCGCTCGCCGCAGCCGAACGACCGAGCGCAGCGAG
TCAGTGAGCGAGGAAGCGGATGAGCGCCCAATACGCAAACCGCCTCTCCCCGCGCGTTGGCCGATTCATT
AATGCAGCTGGCACGACAGGTTTCCCGACTGGAAAGCGGGCAGTGAGCGCAACGCAATTAATGTGAGTTA
GCTCACTCATTAGGCACCCCAGGCTTTACACTTTATGCTTCCGGCTCGTATGTTGTGTGGAATTGTGAGC
GGATAACAATTTCACACAGGAAACAGCTATGACCATGATTACGCCAAGCTTGCATGCCTGCAGGTCGACT
CTAGAGGATCCCCGGGTACCGAGCTCGAATTCACTGGCCGTCGTTTTACAACGTCGTGACTGGGAAAACC
CTGGCGTTACCCAACTTAATCGCCTTGCAGCACATCCCCCTTTCGCCAGCTGGCGTAATAGCGAAGAGGC
CCGCACCGATCGCCCTTCCCAACAGTTGCGCAGCCTGAATGGCGAATGGCGCCTGATGCGGTATTTTCTC
CTTACGCATCTGTGCGGTATTTCACACCGCATATGGTGCACTCTCAGTACAATCTGCTCTGATGCCGCAT
AGTTAAGCCAGCCCCGACACCCGCCAACACCCGCTGACGCGCCCTGACGGGCTTGTCTGCTCCCGGCATC
CGCTTACAGACAAGCTGTGACGGTCTCAGGGACACGAA
