>Addgene plasmid #48073 | pICH82113 | addgene partial sequence | sequence record 70992 | M13_pUC_rev
TGACCATGATTACGCCAAGCTTGCATGCCTGCAGGTCGACTCTAGAGGATCCCCGGGTACCGAGCTCGAA
TTCACTGGCCGTCGTTTTACAACGTCGTGACTGGGAAAACCCTGGCGTTACCCAACTTAATCGCCTTGCA
GCACATCCCCCTTTCGCCAGCTGGCGTAATAGCGAAGAGGCCCGCACCGATCGCCCTTCCCAACAGTTGC
GCAGCCTGAATGGCGAATGGCGCCTGATGCGGTATTTTCTCCTTACGCATCTGTGCGGTATTTCACACCG
CATATGGTGCACTCTCAGTACAATCTGCTCTGATGCCGCATAGTTAAGCCAGCCCCGACACCCGCCAACA
CCCGCTGACGCGCCCTGACGGGCTTGTCTGCTCCCGGCATCCGCTTACAGACAAGCTGTGACGGTCTCAG
GGACACGAAGTGATCCGTTTAAACTATCAGTGTTTGACAGGATATATTGGCGGGTAAACCTAAGAGAAAA
GAGCGTTTATTAGAATAATCGGATATTTAAAAGGGCGTGAAAAGGTTTATCCGTTCGTCCATTTGTATGT
GCCAGCCGCAAGGGTGACTTCGCCTATATTGGACGACGGCGCGCAGAGGGCGACCTCTTTTTGGGTTACG
ATTGTAGGATTATCACTAAAACAATACATGAACATATTCAAATGGCAATCTCTCTAAGGCATTGGAAATA
AATACAAATAACAGTTGGGTGGAGTTTTTCGACCTGAGGGCGTTAACCTTCTGTTAACCTAAAAGCTCTT
GCCCAAACAGCAGAATCGGCGCTAATTGCCAGCGGCGGAACTTTTCCAGTTTCGCGAAAAATATCGCCAC
TGGCAAGGAATGGGTTTGAGATGGCGAAGTCTGTCCTAAAAGCAGCGCCTGTAGTTGTAGGGTTGACGGC
CTTGATGGAGCGTCATGCCGATGCCCTCTCGAGCCAACTTCAAGCACATCATCTTAAGGTTTTCCCGCCG
CATTCCGAGAAGGGCATTCGAACATTCGG
