>Addgene plasmid #48073 | pICH82113 | addgene partial sequence | sequence record 74275 | pBR322ori-3 5'-tttgtttgcaagcagcagat-3'
GGATCTCAAGAAGATCCTTTGATCTTTTCTACGGGGTCTGACGCTCAGTGGAACGAAAACTCACGTTAAG
GGATTTTGGTCATGAGATTATCAAAAAGGATCTTCACCTAGATCCTTTTAAATTAAAAATGAAGTTTTAA
ATCAATCTAAAGTATATATGAGTAAACTTGGTCTGACAGGTCTCAGGCATTGTCTTCACAGAGTGTTCAA
CCCCAGTACATTAAAAACGTCCGCAATGTGTTATTAAGTTGTCTAAGCGTCAATTTGTTTACACCACAAT
ATATCCTGCCACCAGCCAGCCAACAGCTCCCCGACCGGCAGCTCGGCACAAAATCACCACTCGATACAGG
CAGCCCATCAACCATGACTACTGTCCGGTCCAACAGATCCGAGCAGGTCGACAGCGACACACTTGCATCG
GATGCAGCCCGGTTAACGTGCCGGCACGGCCTGGGTAACCAGGTATTTTGTCCACATAACCGTGCGCAAA
ATGTTGTGGATAAGCAGGACACAGCAGCAATCCACAGCAGGCATACAACCGCACACCGAGGTTACTCCGT
TCTACAGGTTACGACGACATGTCAATACTTGCCCTTGACAGGCATTGATGGAATCGTAGTCTCACGCTGA
TAGTCTGATCGACAATACAAGTGGGACCGTGGTCCCAGACCGATAATCAGACCGACAACACGAGTGGGAT
CGTGGTCCCAGACTAATAATCAGACCGACGATACGAGTGGGACCGTGGTCCCAGACTAATAATCAGACCG
ACGATACGAGTGGGACCGTGGTTCCAGACTAATAATCAGACCGACGATACGAGTGGGACCGTGGTCCCAG
ACTAATAATCAGACCGACGATACGAGTGGGACCATGGTCCCAGACTAATAATCAGACCGACGATACGAGT
GGGACCGTGGTCCCAGTCTGATTATCAGACCGACGATACGAGTGGGACCGTGGTCCCAGACTAATAATCA
GACCGACGATACGAGTGGG
